>Addgene plasmid #146024 | pCIneo-lambdaN_C | addgene full sequence | sequence record 333961 | Addgene NGS Result
TCAATATTGGCCATTAGCCATATTATTCATTGGTTATATAGCATAAATCAATATTGGCTATTGGCCATTG
CATACGTTGTATCTATATCATAATATGTACATTTATATTGGCTCATGTCCAATATGACCGCCATGTTGGC
ATTGATTATTGACTAGTTATTAATAGTAATCAATTACGGGGTCATTAGTTCATAGCCCATATATGGAGTT
CCGCGTTACATAACTTACGGTAAATGGCCCGCCTGGCTGACCGCCCAACGACCCCCGCCCATTGACGTCA
ATAATGACGTATGTTCCCATAGTAACGCCAATAGGGACTTTCCATTGACGTCAATGGGTGGAGTATTTAC
GGTAAACTGCCCACTTGGCAGTACATCAAGTGTATCATATGCCAAGTCCGCCCCCTATTGACGTCAATGA
CGGTAAATGGCCCGCCTGGCATTATGCCCAGTACATGACCTTACGGGACTTTCCTACTTGGCAGTACATC
TACGTATTAGTCATCGCTATTACCATGGTGATGCGGTTTTGGCAGTACACCAATGGGCGTGGATAGCGGT
TTGACTCACGGGGATTTCCAAGTCTCCACCCCATTGACGTCAATGGGAGTTTGTTTTGGCACCAAAATCA
ACGGGACTTTCCAAAATGTCGTAACAACTGCGATCGCCCGCCCCGTTGACGCAAATGGGCGGTAGGCGTG
TACGGTGGGAGGTCTATATAAGCAGAGCTCGTTTAGTGACCGTCAGATCACTAGAAGCTTTATTGCGGTA
GTTTATCACAGTTAAATTGCTAACGCAGTCAGTGCTTCTGACACAACAGTCTCGAACTTAAGCTGCAGTG
ACTCTCTTAAGGTAGCCTTGCAGAAGTTGGTCGTGAGGCACTGGGCAGGTAAGTATCAAGGTTACAAGAC
AGGTTTAAGGAGACCAATAGAAACTGGGCTTGTCGAGACAGAGAAGACTCTTGCGTTTCTGATAGGCACC
TATTGGTCTTACTGACATCCACTTTGCCTTTCTCTCCACAGGTGTCCACTCCCAGTTCAATTACAGCTCT
TAAGGCTAGAGTACTTAATACGACTCACTATAGGCTAGCCACCATGGACGCACAAACACGACGACGTGAG
CGTCGCGCTGAGAAACAAGCTCAATGGAAAGCTGCAAACCCACCGCTCGAGAATTCACGCGTGGTACCTC
TAGAGTCGACCCGGGCGGCCGCTTCCCTTTAGTGAGGGTTAATGCTTCGAGCAGACATGATAAGATACAT
TGATGAGTTTGGACAAACCACAACTAGAATGCAGTGAAAAAAATGCTTTATTTGTGAAATTTGTGATGCT
ATTGCTTTATTTGTAACCATTATAAGCTGCAATAAACAAGTTAACAACAACAATTGCATTCATTTTATGT
TTCAGGTTCAGGGGGAGATGTGGGAGGTTTTTTAAAGCAAGTAAAACCTCTACAAATGTGGTAAAATCCG
ATAAGGATCGATCCGGGCTGGCGTAATAGCGAAGAGGCCCGCACCGATCGCCCTTCCCAACAGTTGCGCA
GCCTGAATGGCGAATGG
[124 nt withheld, positions 1558-1681]
C
[91 nt withheld, positions 1683-1773]
A
[49 nt withheld, positions 1775-1823]
CCTTTGACGTTGGAGTCCACGTTCTTT
[37 nt withheld, positions 1851-1887]
ACCCTATCTCGGTCTATTCTTTTGATTTATAAGGGATTTTGCCGATTTCGGCCTATTGGTTAAAAAATGA
GCTGATTTAACAAAAATTTAACGCGAATTTTAACAAAATATTAACGCTTACAATTTCCTGATGCGGTATT
TTCTCCTTACGCATCTGTGCGGTATTTCACACCGCATACGCGGATCTGCGCAGCACCATGGCCTGAAATA
ACCTCTGAAAGAGGAACTTGGTTAGGTACCTTCTGAGGCGGAAAGAACCAGCTGTGGAATGTGTGTCAGT
TAGGGTGTGGAAAGTCCCCAGGCTCCCCAGCAGGCAGAAGTATGCAAAGCATGCATCTCAATTAGTCAGC
AACCAGGTGTGGAAAGTCCCCAGGCTCCCCAGCAGGCAGAAGTATGCAAAGCATGCATCTCAATTAGTCA
GCAACCATAGTCCCGCCCCTAACTCCGCCCATCCCGCCCCTAACTCCGCCCAGTTCCGCCCATTCTCCGC
CCCATGGCTGACTAATTTTTTTTATTTATGCAGAGGCCGAGGCCGCCTCGGCCTCTGAGCTATTCCAGAA
GTAGTGAGGAGGCTTTTTTGGAGGCCTAGGCTTTTGCAAAAAGCTTGATTCTTCTGACACAACAGTCTCG
AACTTAAGGCTAGAGCCACCATGATTGAACAAGATGGATTGCACGCAGGTTCTCCGGCCGCTTGGGTGGA
GAGGCTATTCGGCTATGACTGGGCACAACAGACAATCGGCTGCTCTGATGCCGCCGTGTTCCGGCTGTCA
GCGCAGGGGCGCCCGGTTCTTTTTGTCAAGACCGACCTGTCCGGTGCCCTGAATGAACTGCAGGACGAGG
CAGCGCGGCTATCGTGGCTGGCCACGACGGGCGTTCCTTGCGCAGCTGTGCTCGACGTTGTCACTGAAGC
GGGAAGGGACTGGCTGCTATTGGGCGAAGTGCCGGGGCAGGATCTCCTGTCATCTCACCTTGCTCCTGCC
GAGAAAGTATCCATCATGGCTGATGCAATGCGGCGGCTGCATACGCTTGATCCGGCTACCTGCCCATTCG
ACCACCAAGCGAAACATCGCATCGAGCGAGCACGTACTCGGATGGAAGCCGGTCTTGTCGATCAGGATGA
TCTGGACGAAGAGCATCAGGGGCTCGCGCCAGCCGAACTGTTCGCCAGGCTCAAGGCGCGCATGCCCGAC
GGCGAGGATCTCGTCGTGACCCATGGCGATGCCTGCTTGCCGAATATCATGGTGGAAAATGGCCGCTTTT
CTGGATTCATCGACTGTGGCCGGCTGGGTGTGGCGGACCGCTATCAGGACATAGCGTTGGCTACCCGTGA
TATTGCTGAAGAGCTTGGCGGCGAATGGGCTGACCGCTTCCTCGTGCTTTACGGTATCGCCGCTCCCGAT
TCGCAGCGCATCGCCTTCTATCGCCTTCTTGACGAGTTCTTCTGAGCGGGACTCTGGGGTTCGAAATGAC
CGACCAAGCGACGCCCAACCTGCCATCACGATGGCCGCAATAAAATATCTTTATTTTCATTACATCTGTG
TGTTGGTTTTTTGTGTGAATCGATAGCGATAAGGATCCGCGTATGGTGCACTCTCAGTACAATCTGCTCT
GATGCCGCATAGTTAAGCCAGCCCCGACACCCGCCAACACCCGCTGACGCGCCCTGACGGGCTTGTCTGC
TCCCGGCATCCGCTTACAGACAAGCTGTGACCGTCTCCGGGAGCTGCATGTGTCAGAGGTTTTCACCGTC
ATCACCGAAACGCGCGAGACGAAAGGGCCTCGTGATACGCCTATTTTTATAGGTTAATGTCATGATAATA
ATGGTTTCTTAGACGTCAGGTGGCACTTTTCGGGGAAATGTGCGCGGAACCCCTATTTGTTTATTTTTCT
AAATACATTCAAATATGTATCCGCTCATGAGACAATAACCCTGATAAATGCTTCAATAATATTGAAAAAG
GAAGAGTATGAGTATTCAACATTTCCGTGTCGCCCTTATTCCCTTTTTTGCGGCATTTTGCCTTCCTGTT
TTTGCTCACCCAGAAACGCTGGTGAAAGTAAAAGATGCTGAAGATCAGTTGGGTGCACGAGTGGGTTACA
TCGAACTGGATCTCAACAGCGGTAAGATCCTTGAGAGTTTTCGCCCCGAAGAACGTTTTCCAATGATGAG
CACTTTTAAAGTTCTGCTATGTGGCGCGGTATTATCCCGTATTGACGCCGGGCAAGAGCAACTCGGTCGC
CGCATACACTATTCTCAGAATGACTTGGTTGAGTACTCACCAGTCACAGAAAAGCATCTTACGGATGGCA
TGACAGTAAGAGAATTATGCAGTGCTGCCATAACCATGAGTGATAACACTGCGGCCAACTTACTTCTGAC
AACGATCGGAGGACCGAAGGAGCTAACCGCTTTTTTGCACAACATGGGGGATCATGTAACTCGCCTTGAT
CGTTGGGAACCGGAGCTGAATGAAGCCATACCAAACGACGAGCGTGACACCACGATGCCTGTAGCAATGG
CAACAACGTTGCGCAAACTATTAACTGGCGAACTACTTACTCTAGCTTCCCGGCAACAATTAATAGACTG
GATGGAGGCGGATAAAGTTGCAGGACCACTTCTGCGCTCGGCCCTTCCGGCTGGCTGGTTTATTGCTGAT
AAATCTGGAGCCGGTGAGCGTGGGTCTCGCGGTATCATTGCAGCACTGGGGCCAGATGGTAAGCCCTCCC
GTATCGTAGTTATCTACACGACGGGGAGTCAGGCAACTATGGATGAACGAAATAGACAGATCGCTGAGAT
AGGTGCCTCACTGATTAAGCATTGGTAACTGTCAGACCAAGTTTACTCATATATACTTTAGATTGATTTA
AAACTTCATTTTTAATTTAAAAGGATCTAGGTGAAGATCCTTTTTGATAATCTCATGACCAAAATCCCTT
AACGTGAGTTTTCGTTCCACTGAGCGTCAGACCCCGTAGAAAAGATCAAAGGATCTTCTTGAGATCCTTT
TTTTCTGCGCGTAATCTGCTGCTTGCAAACAAAAAAACCACCGCTACCAGCGGTGGTTTGTTTGCCGGAT
CAAGAGCTACCAACTCTTTTTCCGAAGGTAACTGGCTTCAGCAGAGCGCAGATACCAAATACTGTTCTTC
TAGTGTAGCCGTAGTTAGGCCACCACTTCAAGAACTCTGTAGCACCGCCTACATACCTCGCTCTGCTAAT
CCTGTTACCAGTGGCTGCTGCCAGTGGCGATAAGTCGTGTCTTACCGGGTTGGACTCAAGACGATAGTTA
CCGGATAAGGCGCAGCGGTCGGGCTGAACGGGGGGTTCGTGCACACAGCCCAGCTTGGAGCGAACGACCT
ACACCGAACTGAGATACCTACAGCGTGAGCTATGAGAAAGCGCCACGCTTCCCGAAGGGAGAAAGGCGGA
CAGGTATCCGGTAAGCGGCAGGGTCGGAACAGGAGAGCGCACGAGGGAGCTTCCAGGGGGAAACGCCTGG
TATCTTTATAGTCCTGTCGGGTTTCGCCACCTCTGACTTGAGCGTCGATTTTTGTGATGCTCGTCAGGGG
GGCGGAGCCTATGGAAAAACGCCAGCAACGCGGCCTTTTTACGGTTCCTGGCCTTTTGCTGGCCTTTTGC
TCACATGGCTCGACAGATCT
Features (pLannotate 1.2.2; 19 found; start..end, strand, type, name):
    140..517     +  enhancer       CMV enhancer: human cytomegalovirus immediate early enhancer
    518..729     +  promoter       CMV promoter: human cytomegalovirus (CMV) immediate early promoter
    889..1021    +  intron         chimeric intron: chimera between introns from human β-globin and immunoglobulin heavy chain genes
   1066..1084    +  promoter       T7 promoter: promoter for bacteriophage T7 RNA polymerase
   1094..1168    +  CDS            N (fragment): REGN_LAMBD - Experimental evidence at protein level: Swiss-Prot protein existence level 1. Plays a role as a transcriptional antitermination factor that allows the virus to initiate its lytic phase. Activates expression of the delayed viral early genes by modifying host RNA polymerase (RNAP) into a form that is resistant to termination signals. This antitermination function requires the host NusA protein which serves to stabilize the interaction between antitermination protein N and host RNA polymerase. From Escherichia phage lambda (Bacteriophage lambda).
   1216..1233    -  promoter       T3 promoter (fragment): promoter for bacteriophage T3 RNA polymerase
   1251..1372    -  polyA_signal   SV40 poly(A) signal: SV40 polyadenylation signal
   1395..1463    -  CDS            large T antigen (fragment): large T antigen from SV40 (simian virus 40)
   1487..1554    +  CDS            lacZα (fragment): LacZα fragment of β-galactosidase; lacZ fragment
   1558..1986    +  rep_origin     f1 ori (sequence partly withheld): f1 bacteriophage origin of replication; arrow indicates direction of (+) strand synthesis
   2014..2065    -  misc_feature   bom (fragment): basis of mobility region from pBR322
   2130..2487    +  promoter       SV40 promoter: SV40 enhancer and early promoter
   2538..3329    +  CDS            neo: KKA2_KLEPN - Also known as kan, nptII. Experimental evidence at protein level: Swiss-Prot protein existence level 1. Resistance to kanamycin, neomycin, paromomycin, ribostamycin, butirosin and gentamicin B. From Klebsiella pneumoniae.
   3396..3444    +  polyA_signal   poly(A) signal: synthetic polyadenylation signal
   3464..3518    -  misc_feature   bom (fragment): basis of mobility region from pBR322
   3620..3655    -  CDS            rop (fragment): Rop protein, which maintains plasmids at low copy number; rop
   3750..3854    +  promoter       AmpR promoter: bla
   3855..4715    +  CDS            AmpR: β-lactamase; bla; confers resistance to ampicillin, carbenicillin, and related antibiotics
   4886..5474    +  rep_origin     ori: high-copy-number ColE1/pMB1/pBR322/pUC origin of replication
