[The description below was written by a language model from this plasmid's Addgene catalogue record and pLannotate feature annotations shown in this document.]
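Description:
pCIneo-lambdaN_C is an empty mammalian expression backbone of about 5.5 kb. The catalogue lists its backbone as unknown, although the name and the arrangement of annotated parts are consistent with a pCI-neo-type vector. It is propagated in E. coli as a high-copy plasmid through a ColE1/pUC-type origin and selected with ampicillin via the β-lactamase gene and its own promoter. An f1 origin is also present, which in principle allows single-stranded DNA production. A separate cassette with the SV40 enhancer/early promoter, the neomycin phosphotransferase gene and a synthetic polyadenylation signal provides a marker for selecting stably transfected mammalian cells, typically with G418.

The expression unit consists of the human CMV immediate-early enhancer and promoter, followed by a chimeric β-globin/immunoglobulin intron that generally improves expression of the transcript. It ends in an SV40 polyadenylation signal. Between these lie a T7 promoter, a short coding fragment of the bacteriophage lambda N antitermination protein, and a partial T3 promoter on the opposite strand. The N fragment is only about 25 codons long, which fits the small RNA-binding peptide of N that recognises boxB hairpins. This peptide is commonly used to tether a fused protein to a boxB-containing reporter mRNA in order to test its effect on translation or mRNA stability. The record does not state this purpose, and no insert is listed. The "_C" suffix may refer to where the tag sits relative to a cloned protein, but the record does not say so. The remaining short hits (large T antigen, lacZα, bom, rop) are fragments and probably backbone remnants.
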