Addgene plasmid #146024: pCIneo-lambdaN_C
Purpose: (Empty Backbone) Mammalian Expression vector
Depositing lab: Elisa Izaurralde. Depositing organization: Max Planck Institute for Developmental Biology.
Backbone
  Vector backbone: Unknown
  Vector type: Mammalian Expression
Growth in bacteria
  Bacterial resistance: Ampicillin, 100 μg/mL
  Growth temperature: 37°C
  Growth strain: DH5alpha
  Copy number: High Copy
Gene/Insert
  Gene/Insert name: None
Terms and licenses: Academic/Nonprofit Terms; Industry Terms: Not Available to Industry
Depositor comments: Plasmids from this collection were made available to the research community and donated after the lab closed. Please note that the sequence provided by the depositing laboratory may be theoretical/predicted or based on Sanger sequencing results. There may be discrepancies between sequencing results obtained by Addgene and the depositor sequence. If an Addgene verified sequence is not available, please contact before placing your order to request that our lab fully sequence the plasmid.
How to cite: pCIneo-lambdaN_C was a gift from Elisa Izaurralde (Addgene plasmid # 146024 ; http://n2t.net/addgene:146024 ; RRID:Addgene_146024)
